>Addgene plasmid #212736 | YIp211-ADH-myc-E3(1)-CUbo-VSV | addgene full sequence | sequence record 420133 | Addgene NGS Result
TCTTCCGCTTCCTCGCTCACTGACTCGCTGCGCTCGGTCGTTCGGCTGCGGCGAGCGGTATCAGCTCACT
CAAAGGCGGTAATACGGTTATCCACAGAATCAGGGGATAACGCAGGAAAGAACATGTGAGCAAAAGGCCA
GCAAAAGGCCAGGAACCGTAAAAAGGCCGCGTTGCTGGCGTTTTTCCATAGGCTCCGCCCCCCTGACGAG
CATCACAAAAATCGACGCTCAAGTCAGAGGTGGCGAAACCCGACAGGACTATAAAGATACCAGGCGTTTC
CCCCTGGAAGCTCCCTCGTGCGCTCTCCTGTTCCGACCCTGCCGCTTACCGGATACCTGTCCGCCTTTCT
CCCTTCGGGAAGCGTGGCGCTTTCTCATAGCTCACGCTGTAGGTATCTCAGTTCGGTGTAGGTCGTTCGC
TCCAAGCTGGGCTGTGTGCACGAACCCCCCGTTCAGCCCGACCGCTGCGCCTTATCCGGTAACTATCGTC
TTGAGTCCAACCCGGTAAGACACGACTTATCGCCACTGGCAGCAGCCACTGGTAACAGGATTAGCAGAGC
GAGGTATGTAGGCGGTGCTACAGAGTTCTTGAAGTGGTGGCCTAACTACGGCTACACTAGAAGAACAGTA
TTTGGTATCTGCGCTCTGCTGAAGCCAGTTACCTTCGGAAAAAGAGTTGGTAGCTCTTGATCCGGCAAAC
AAACCACCGCTGGTAGCGGTGGTTTTTTTGTTTGCAAGCAGCAGATTACGCGCAGAAAAAAAGGATCTCA
AGAAGATCCTTTGATCTTTTCTACGGGGTCTGACGCTCAGTGGAACGAAAACTCACGTTAAGGGATTTTG
GTCATGAGATTATCAAAAAGGATCTTCACCTAGATCCTTTTAAATTAAAAATGAAGTTTTAAATCAATCT
AAAGTATATATGAGTAAACTTGGTCTGACAGTTACCAATGCTTAATCAGTGAGGCACCTATCTCAGCGAT
CTGTCTATTTCGTTCATCCATAGTTGCCTGACTCCCCGTCGTGTAGATAACTACGATACGGGAGGGCTTA
CCATCTGGCCCCAGTGCTGCAATGATACCGCGAGACCCACGCTCACCGGCTCCAGATTTATCAGCAATAA
ACCAGCCAGCCGGAAGGGCCGAGCGCAGAAGTGGTCCTGCAACTTTATCCGCCTCCATCCAGTCTATTAA
TTGTTGCCGGGAAGCTAGAGTAAGTAGTTCGCCAGTTAATAGTTTGCGCAACGTTGTTGCCATTGCTACA
GGCATCGTGGTGTCACGCTCGTCGTTTGGTATGGCTTCATTCAGCTCCGGTTCCCAACGATCAAGGCGAG
TTACATGATCCCCCATGTTGTGCAAAAAAGCGGTTAGCTCCTTCGGTCCTCCGATCGTTGTCAGAAGTAA
GTTGGCCGCAGTGTTATCACTCATGGTTATGGCAGCACTGCATAATTCTCTTACTGTCATGCCATCCGTA
AGATGCTTTTCTGTGACTGGTGAGTACTCAACCAAGTCATTCTGAGAATAGTGTATGCGGCGACCGAGTT
GCTCTTGCCCGGCGTCAATACGGGATAATACCGCGCCACATAGCAGAACTTTAAAAGTGCTCATCATTGG
AAAACGTTCTTCGGGGCGAAAACTCTCAAGGATCTTACCGCTGTTGAGATCCAGTTCGATGTAACCCACT
CGTGCACCCAACTGATCTTCAGCATCTTTTACTTTCACCAGCGTTTCTGGGTGAGCAAAAACAGGAAGGC
AAAATGCCGCAAAAAAGGGAATAAGGGCGACACGGAAATGTTGAATACTCATACTCTTCCTTTTTCAATA
TTATTGAAGCATTTATCAGGGTTATTGTCTCATGAGCGGATACATATTTGAATGTATTTAGAAAAATAAA
CAAATAGGGGTTCCGCGCACATTTCCCCGAAAAGTGCCACCTGACGTCTAAGAAACCATTATTATCATGA
CATTAACCTATAAAAATAGGCGTATCACGAGGCCAGCTTTTCAATTCATCATTTTTTTTTTATTCTTTTT
TTTGATTTCGGTTTCCTTGAAATTTTTTTGATTCGGTAATCTCCGAACAGAAGGAAGAACGAAGGAAGGA
GCACAGACTTAGATTGGTATATATACGCATATGTAGTGTTGAAGAAACATGAAATTGCCCAGTATTCTTA
ACCCAACTGCACAGAACAAAAACATGCAGGAAACGAAGATAAATCATGTCGAAAGCTACATATAAGGAAC
GTGCTGCTACTCATCCTAGTCCTGTTGCTGCCAAGCTATTTAATATCATGCACGAAAAGCAAACAAACTT
GTGTGCTTCATTGGATGTTCGTACCACCAAGGAATTACTGGAGTTAGTTGAAGCATTAGGTCCCAAAATT
TGTTTACTAAAAACACATGTGGATATCTTGACTGATTTTTCCATGGAGGGCACAGTTAAGCCGCTAAAGG
CATTATCCGCCAAGTACAATTTTTTACTCTTCGAAGACAGAAAATTTGCTGACATTGGTAATACAGTCAA
ATTGCAGTACTCTGCGGGTGTATACAGAATAGCAGAATGGGCAGACATTACGAATGCACACGGTGTGGTG
GGCCCAGGTATTGTTAGCGGTTTGAAGCAGGCGGCAGAAGAAGTAACAAAGGAACCTAGAGGCCTTTTGA
TGTTAGCAGAATTGTCATGCAAGGGCTCCCTATCTACTGGAGAATATACTAAGGGTACTGTTGACATTGC
GAAGAGCGACAAAGATTTTGTTATCGGCTTTATTGCTCAAAGAGACATGGGTGGAAGAGATGAAGGTTAC
GATTGGTTGATTATGACACCCGGTGTGGGTTTAGATGACAAGGGAGACGCATTGGGTCAACAGTATAGAA
CCGTGGATGATGTGGTCTCTACAGGATCTGACATTATTATTGTTGGAAGAGGACTATTTGCAAAGGGAAG
GGATGCTAAGGTAGAGGGTGAACGTTACAGAAAAGCAGGCTGGGAAGCATATTTGAGAAGATGCGGCCAG
CAAAACTAAAAAACTGTATTATAAGTAAATGCATGTATACTAAACTCACAAATTAGAGCTTCAATTTAAT
TATATCAGTTATTACCCGCCCTTTCGTCTCGCGCGTTTCGGTGATGACGGTGAAAACCTCTGACACATGC
AGCTCCCGGAGACGGTCACAGCTTGTCTGTAAGCGGATGCCGGGAGCAGACAAGCCCGTCAGGGCGCGTC
AGCGGGTGTTGGCGGGTGTCGGGGCTGGCTTAACTATGCGGCATCAGAGCAGATTGTACTGAGAGTGCAC
CATATGCGGTGTGAAATACCGCACAGATGCGTAAGGAGAAAATACCGCATCAGGCGCCATTCGCCATTCA
GGCTGCGCAACTGTTGGGAAGGGCGATCGGTGCGGGCCTCTTCGCTATTACGCCAGCTGGCGAAAGGGGG
ATGTGCTGCAAGGCGATTAAGTTGGGTAACGCCAGGGTTTTCCCAGTCACGACGTTGTAAAACGACGGCC
AGTGAATTCCTTTTGTTGTTTCCGGGTGTACAATATGGACTTCCTCTTTTCTGGCAACCAAACCCATACA
TCGGGATTCCTATAATACCTTCGTTGGTCTCCCTAACATGTAGGTGGCGGAGGGGAGATATACAATAGAA
CAGATACCAGACAAGACATAATGGGCTAAACAAGACTACACCAATTACACTGCCTCATTGATGGTGGTAC
ATAACGAACTAATACTGTAGCCCTAGACTTGATAGCCATCATCATATCGAAGTTTCACTACCCTTTTTCC
ATTTGCCATCTATTGAAGTAATAATAGGCGCATGCAACTTCTTTTCTTTTTTTTTCTTTTCTCTCTCCCC
CGTTGTTGTCTCACCATATCCGCAATGACAAAAAAATGATGGAAGACACTAAAGGAAAAAATTAACGACA
AAGACAGCACCAACAGATGTCGTTGTTCCAGAGCTGATGAGGGGTATCTCGAAGCACACGAAACTTTTTC
CTTCCTTCATTCACGCACACTACTCTCTAATGAGCAACGGTATACGGCCTTCCTTCCAGTTACTTGAATT
TGAAATAAAAAAAAGTTTGCTGTCTTGCTATCAAGTATAAATAGACCTGCAATTATTAATCTTTTGTTTC
CTCGTCATTGTTCTCGTTCCCTTTCTTCCTTGTTTCTTTTTCTGCACAATATTTCAAGCTATACCAAGCA
TACAATCAACTCCGGAATGGAACAAAAGCTTATTTCTGAAGAAGACTTGCAGATTTTCGTCAAGACTTTG
ACCGGTAAAACCATAACATTGGAAGTTGAATCTTCCGATACCATCGACAACGTTAAGTCGCGTATTCAAG
ACAAGGAAGGCATTCCACCTGATCAACAAAGATTGATCTTTGCCGGTAGACAGCTCGAGGACGGTAGAAC
GCTGTCTGATTACAACATTCAGCGTGAGTCCACCTTACATCTTGTGCTAAGGCTACGTGGCCTCATGCAG
ATTTTCGTCAAGACTTTGACCGGTAAAACCATAACATTGGAAGTTGAATCTTCCGATACCATCGACAACG
TTAAGTCGCGTATTCAAGACAAGGAAGGCATTCCACCTGATCAACAAAGATTGATCTTTGCCGGTAGACA
GCTCGAGGACGGTAGAACGCTGTCTGATTACAACATTCAGCGTGAGTCCACCTTACATCTTGTGCTAAGG
CTACGTGGCCTCGCTTCTGGTGCTGGCGGTTCTGAAGGTGGCGGATCTGAAGGTGGCACATCTGGCGCTA
CAAGATCTGCTTCTGGTGCTGGTGGATCTGAAGGTGGAGGTTCTGAAGGTGGTACCTCTGGTGCTACCTG
TGCTGTTTGTGGTTGGGCTTTGCCACACAACAGAATGCAAGCTTTGACCTCTTGTGAATGTACCATCTGT
CCAGACTGTTTCAGACAACACTTCACCATCGCTTTGAAGGAAAAGCACATCACCGACATGGTTTGTCCAG
CTTGTGGTAGACCAGACTTGACCGACGACACCCAATTGTTGTCTTACTTCTCTACCTTGGACATCCAATT
GAGAGAATCTTTGGAACCAGACGCTTACGCTTTGTTCCACAAGAAGTTGACCGAAGGTGTTTTGATGAGA
GACCCAAAGTTCTTGTGGTGTGCTCAATGTTCTTTCGGTTTCATCTACGAAAGAGAACAATTGGAAGCTA
CCTGTCCACAATGTCACCAAACCTTCTGTGTTAGATGTAAGAGACAATGGGAAGAACAACACAGAGGTAG
ATCATGTGAAGACTTCCAAAACTGGAAGAGAATGAACGACCCAGAATACCAAGCTCAAGGTTTGGCTATG
TACTTGCAAGAAAACGGTATCGACTGTCCAAAGTGTAAGTTCTCTTACGCTTTGGCTAGAGGTGGTTGTA
TGCACTTCCACTGTACCCAATGTAGACACCAATTCTGTTCTGGTTGTTACAACGCTTTCTACGCTAAGAA
CAAGTGTCCAGAACCAAACTGTAGAGTTAAGAAGTCTTTGCACGGTCACCACCCAAGAGACTGTTTGTTC
TACTTGAGAGACTGGACCGCTTTGAGATTGCAAAAGTTGTTGCAAGACAACAACGTTATGTTCAACACCG
AACCACCAGCTGGTGCTAGAGCTGTTCCAGGTGGTGGTTGTAGAGTTATCGAACAAAAGGAAGTTCCAAA
CGGTTTGAGAGACGAAGCTTGTGGTAAGGAAACCCCAGCTGGTTACGCTGGTTTGTGTCAAGCTCACTAC
AAGGAATACTTGGTTTCTTTGATCAACGCTCACTCTTTGGACCCAGCTACCTTGTACGAAGTTGAAGAAT
TGGAAACCGCTACCGAAAGATACTTGCACGTTAGACCACAACCATTGGCTGGTGAAGACCCACCAGCTTA
CCAAGCTAGATTGTTGCAAAAGTTGACCGAAGAAGTTCCATTGGGTCAATCTATCCCAAGAAGAAGAAAG
GGATCCGCTTCTGGTGCTGGTGGATCTGAAGGTGGAGGTTCTGAAGGTGGTACCTCTGGTGCTAGCGGTG
TTCAAGTTGAAACCATCTCTCCAGGTGACGGTAGAACCTTCCCAAAGAGAGGTCAAACCTGTGTTGTTCA
CTACACCGGTATGTTGGAAGACGGTAAGAAGTTCGACTCTTCTAGAGACAGAAACAAGCCATTCAAGTTC
ATGTTGGGTAAGCAAGAAGTTATCAGAGGTTGGGAAGAAGGTGTTGCTCAAATGTCTGTTGGTCAAAGAG
CTAAGTTGACCATCTCTCCAGACTACGCTTACGGTGCTACCGGTCACCCAGGTATTATCCCACCACACGC
TACCTTGGTTTTCGACGTTGAATTGTTGAAGTTGGAAGGGTCGACCGGTATCCCACCAGACCAACAAAGA
TTGATCTTCGCTGGTAAGCAATTGGAAGACGGTAGAACCTTGTCTGACTACAACATCCAAAAGGAATCTA
CCTTGCACTTGGTTTTGAGATTGAGAGGTGTTTTAATTAATTATACTGACATAGAAATGAACAGATTGGG
AAAGTAGGGCCCTAGCGGCCTGCAGCCAAGCTAATTCCGGGCGAATTTCTTATGATTTATGATTTTTATT
ATTAAATAAGTTATAAAAAAAATAAGTGTATACAAATTTTAAAGTGACTCTTAGGTTTTAAAACGAAAAT
TCTTATTCTTGAGTAACTCTTTCCTGTAGGTCAGGTTGCTTTCTCAGGTATAGCATGAGGTCGCTCTTAT
TGACCACACCTCTACCGGCATGCAAGCTTGGCGTAATCATGGTCATAGCTGTTTCCTGTGTGAAATTGTT
ATCCGCTCACAATTCCACACAACATACGAGCCGGAAGCATAAAGTGTAAAGCCTGGGGTGCCTAATGAGT
GAGCTAACTCACATTAATTGCGTTGCGCTCACTGCCCGCTTTCCAGTCGGGAAACCTGTCGTGCCAGCTG
CATTAATGAATCGGCCAACGCGCGGGGAGAGGCGGTTTGCGTATTGGGCGC
Features (pLannotate 1.2.2; 18 found; start..end, strand, type, name):
    183..771     -  rep_origin     ori: high-copy-number ColE1/pMB1/pBR322/pUC origin of replication
    942..1802    -  CDS            AmpR: β-lactamase; bla; confers resistance to ampicillin, carbenicillin, and related antibiotics
   1803..1907    -  promoter       AmpR promoter: bla
   2000..2215    +  promoter       URA3 promoter: S. cerevisiae URA3
   2216..3019    +  CDS            URA3: orotidine-5'-phosphate decarboxylase, required for uracil biosynthesis; S. cerevisiae URA3; yeast auxotrophic marker, counterselectable with 5-fluoroorotic acid (5-FOA)
   3108..3143    +  CDS            rop (fragment): Rop protein, which maintains plasmids at low copy number; rop
   3245..3344    +  misc_feature   bom (fragment): basis of mobility region from pBR322
   3350..3507    -  CDS            lacZα (fragment): LacZα fragment of β-galactosidase; lacZ fragment
   3815..4211    +  promoter       ADH1 promoter: S. cerevisiae ADH1; promoter for alcohol dehydrogenase 1
   4247..4699    +  CDS            UBIQP_XENLA (fragment): Experimental evidence at protein level: Swiss-Prot protein existence level 1. Ubiquitin exists either covalently attached to another protein, or free (unanchored). When covalently bound, it is conjugated to target proteins via an isopeptide bond either as a monomer (monoubiquitin), a polymer linked via different Lys residues of the ubiquitin (polyubiquitin chains) or a linear polymer linked via the initiator Met of the ubiquitin (linear polyubiquitin chains). Polyubiquitin chains, when attached to a target protein, have different functions depending on the Lys residue of the ubiquitin that is
   4829..5950    +  CDS            RNF31 (fragment): RNF31_HUMAN - Also known as ZIBRA From Homo sapiens (Human).
   6017..6337    +  CDS            FKBP1A: FKB1A_HUMAN - Also known as FKBP1, FKBP12. Experimental evidence at protein level: Swiss-Prot protein existence level 1. Keeps in an inactive conformation TGFBR1, the TGF-beta type I serine/threonine kinase receptor, preventing TGF-beta receptor activation in absence of ligand. Recruits SMAD7 to ACVR1B which prevents the association of SMAD2 and SMAD3 with the activin receptor complex, thereby blocking the activin signal. May modulate the RYR1 calcium channel activity. PPIases accelerate the folding of proteins. It catalyzes the cis-trans isomerization of proline imidic peptide bonds in oligop
   6329..6466    +  CDS            UBIQ_LUMTE (fragment): Experimental evidence at protein level: Swiss-Prot protein existence level 1. Ubiquitin exists either covalently attached to another protein, or free (unanchored). When covalently bound, it is conjugated to target proteins via an isopeptide bond either as a monomer (monoubiquitin), a polymer linked via different Lys residues of the ubiquitin (polyubiquitin chains) or a linear polymer linked via the initiator Met of the ubiquitin (linear polyubiquitin chains). Polyubiquitin chains, when attached to a target protein, have different functions depending on the Lys residue of the ubiquitin that is
   6551..6738    +  terminator     ADH1 terminator: S. cerevisiae ADH1; transcription terminator for the S. cerevisiae alcohol dehydrogenase 1 (ADH1) gene
   6786..6802    -  protein_bind   lac operator: The lac repressor binds to the lac operator to inhibit transcription in E. coli. This inhibition can be relieved by adding lactose or isopropyl-β-D-thiogalactopyranoside (IPTG). lac repressor encoded by lacI
   6810..6840    -  promoter       lac promoter: promoter for the E. coli lac operon
   6855..6876    -  protein_bind   CAP binding site: CAP binding activates transcription in the presence of cAMP. E. coli catabolite activator protein
   6889..6981    -  CDS            lacI (fragment): lac repressor; lacI; The lac repressor binds to the lac operator to inhibit transcription in E. coli. This inhibition can be relieved by adding lactose or isopropyl-β-D-thiogalactopyranoside (IPTG).
