[The description below was written by a language model from this plasmid's Addgene catalogue record and pLannotate feature annotations shown in this document.]
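Description:
YIp211-ADH-myc-E3(1)-CUbo-VSV is a yeast integrative expression plasmid of about 7 kb built on YIplac211. It carries no yeast replication origin, so it must integrate into the Saccharomyces cerevisiae genome to be maintained. Transformants are selected through the URA3 marker, which restores uracil prototrophy and can be counterselected with 5-FOA. In E. coli the plasmid replicates from a high-copy ColE1/pUC-type origin and is selected with ampicillin via the β-lactamase gene. Fragments of lacZα, the lac promoter/operator, lacI, rop and bom are backbone remnants flanking the cloning region.

The expression cassette lies between the constitutive S. cerevisiae ADH1 promoter and the ADH1 terminator and encodes a single fusion protein, codon-optimised for budding yeast. According to the catalogue fields it carries an N-terminal myc tag and a C-terminal CUbo-VSV module, though neither short epitope tag was picked up by the automated annotation. The feature table shows an N-terminal ubiquitin-related segment of roughly two ubiquitin units, then a fragment of human RNF31, a ubiquitin ligase known for assembling linear (M1-linked) chains. This is followed by human FKBP12 (FKBP1A) and a short C-terminal ubiquitin fragment, which presumably corresponds to CUbo. FKBP12 is a standard rapamycin-dependent dimerisation domain, and the partial ubiquitin suggests a split-ubiquitin design, but the record does not spell out the mechanism.

The plasmid belongs to the Ubiquiton toolkit for inducible, linkage-specific polyubiquitylation. It provides stable, constitutive expression of the engineered E3(1) ligase component in yeast, presumably for use with a substrate carrying the complementary partner module.
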