Addgene plasmid #212736: YIp211-ADH-myc-E3(1)-CUbo-VSV
Purpose: Consitutive expression of myc-E3(1)-CUbo-VSV in budding yeast
Depositing lab: Helle Ulrich. Depositing organization: Institut fuer Molekulare Biologie (IMB Mainz). Publication: Ubiquiton-An inducible, linkage-specific polyubiquitylation tool. Renz C, Asimaki E, Meister C, Albanese V, Petriukov K, Krapoth NC, Wegmann S, Wollscheid HP, Wong RP, Fulzele A, Chen JX, Leon S, Ulrich HD. Mol Cell. 2024 Jan 18;84(2):386-400.e11. doi: 10.1016/j.molcel.2023.11.016. Epub 2023 Dec 15. PubMed 38103558.
Backbone
  Vector backbone: YIplac211
  Vector type: Yeast Expression ; integrative vector
  Selectable markers: URA3
Growth in bacteria
  Bacterial resistance: Ampicillin, 100 μg/mL
  Growth temperature: 37°C
  Growth strain: Top10
  Copy number: High Copy
Gene/Insert
  Gene/Insert name: E3(1)
  Species: H. sapiens (human), S. cerevisiae (budding yeast)
  Promoter: ADH1
  Tag / fusion protein: myc (N terminal on insert); CUbo-VSV (C terminal on insert)
  Cloning method: Restriction Enzyme; 5′ cloning site unknown (unknown if destroyed)
Terms and licenses: Academic/Nonprofit Terms; Industry Terms: Not Available to Industry
Depositor comments: pHU4724; codon-optimized E3(1)-CUbo for budding yeast
How to cite: YIp211-ADH-myc-E3(1)-CUbo-VSV was a gift from Helle Ulrich (Addgene plasmid # 212736 ; http://n2t.net/addgene:212736 ; RRID:Addgene_212736)
